Addgene plasmid #171595: AttB_[Kozak-mut]ACE2_IRES-mCherry-H2A-P2A-PuroR
Purpose: Weak human ACE2 abundance from Bxb1 landing pad
Depositing lab: Kenneth Matreyek. Depositing organization: Case Western Reserve University. Publication: Mutants of human ACE2 differentially promote SARS-CoV and SARS-CoV-2 spike mediated infection. Shukla N, Roelle SM, Suzart VG, Bruchez AM, Matreyek KA. PLoS Pathog. 2021 Jul 16;17(7):e1009715. doi: 10.1371/journal.ppat.1009715. eCollection 2021 Jul. PubMed 34270613.
Backbone
  Vector backbone: Custom
  Vector type: Mammalian Expression, Synthetic Biology ; Promoterless Bxb1 DNA recombination
  Selectable markers: Puromycin
Growth in bacteria
  Bacterial resistance: Ampicillin, 100 μg/mL
  Growth temperature: 37°C
  Growth strain: DH5alpha
  Copy number: High Copy
Gene/Insert 1
  Gene/Insert name: ACE2
  Species: H. sapiens (human)
  Entrez Gene: ACE2 (a.k.a. ACEH)
Gene/Insert 2
  Gene/Insert name: mCherry
Gene/Insert 3
  Gene/Insert name: H2A
Gene/Insert 4
  Gene/Insert name: Pac
Terms and licenses: Academic/Nonprofit Terms; Industry Terms: Not Available to Industry
How to cite: AttB_[Kozak-mut]ACE2_IRES-mCherry-H2A-P2A-PuroR was a gift from Kenneth Matreyek (Addgene plasmid # 171595 ; http://n2t.net/addgene:171595 ; RRID:Addgene_171595)
