[The description below was written by a language model from this plasmid's Addgene catalogue record and pLannotate feature annotations shown in this document.]
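Description:
AttB_[Kozak-mut]ACE2_IRES-mCherry-H2A-P2A-PuroR is a promoterless Bxb1 recombination donor plasmid (about 8.2 kb) for placing human ACE2 into a genomic landing pad in mammalian cells. The backbone is listed as custom, but the annotated lac promoter/operator, T3 and T7 promoters, lacZα fragment and f1 ori point to a pBluescript-like cloning scaffold. It is maintained in E. coli through a high-copy ColE1/pUC-type origin and an AmpR (β-lactamase) cassette. The attB site named in the title is not picked up by the automated feature table. It presumably lies upstream of the ACE2 coding sequence, in the unannotated stretch between ACE2 and the pBluescript MCS remnant.

The payload is a single transcription unit on the minus strand: the full human ACE2 open reading frame, an EMCV IRES, mCherry fused to histone H2A, a P2A peptide (named in the title but not annotated), puromycin N-acetyltransferase (pac) and an SV40 polyadenylation signal. Because the plasmid carries no mammalian promoter, the cassette should be expressed only after Bxb1 integrase recombines attB with the matching site in the landing pad, which places it downstream of the promoter resident there. Unintegrated plasmid should stay largely silent. Correct integrants can then be recognised by red nuclear fluorescence, since H2A targets mCherry to chromatin, and enriched with puromycin. The mutated Kozak context ahead of ACE2 weakens translation initiation, so ACE2 protein abundance is low while the IRES-driven marker and resistance genes are translated independently. The stated purpose is weak ACE2 expression from a single-copy landing pad, and the associated study examined how ACE2 variants support SARS-CoV and SARS-CoV-2 spike-mediated infection.
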