Features (pLannotate 1.2.2; 21 found; start..end, strand, type, name):
    405..497     +  CDS            lacI (fragment): lac repressor; lacI; The lac repressor binds to the lac operator to inhibit transcription in E. coli. This inhibition can be relieved by adding lactose or isopropyl-β-D-thiogalactopyranoside (IPTG).
    510..531     +  protein_bind   CAP binding site: CAP binding activates transcription in the presence of cAMP. E. coli catabolite activator protein
    546..576     +  promoter       lac promoter: promoter for the E. coli lac operon
    584..600     +  protein_bind   lac operator: The lac repressor binds to the lac operator to inhibit transcription in E. coli. This inhibition can be relieved by adding lactose or isopropyl-β-D-thiogalactopyranoside (IPTG). lac repressor encoded by lacI
    645..663     +  promoter       T3 promoter: promoter for bacteriophage T3 RNA polymerase
    672..793     -  polyA_signal   SV40 poly(A) signal: SV40 polyadenylation signal
    816..900     -  CDS            large T antigen (fragment): large T antigen from SV40 (simian virus 40)
    913..1497    -  CDS            PuroR (fragment): puromycin N-acetyltransferase; pac from Streptomyces; confers resistance to puromycin
   1585..1974    -  CDS            H2A1_BOVIN (sequence partly withheld): Experimental evidence at protein level: Swiss-Prot protein existence level 1. Core component of nucleosome. Nucleosomes wrap and compact DNA into chromatin, limiting DNA accessibility to the cellular machineries which require DNA as a template. Histones thereby play a central role in transcription regulation, DNA repair, DNA replication and chromosomal stability. DNA accessibility is regulated via a complex set of post-translational modifications of histones, also called histone code, and nucleosome remodeling. From Bos taurus (Bovine).
   1975..1998    -  misc_feature   MCS (fragment): multiple cloning site
   1996..2697    -  CDS            mCherry: mCherry is a basic (constitutively fluorescent) red fluorescent protein published in 2004, derived from Discosoma sp.. It is reported to be a very rapidly-maturing monomer with low acid sensitivity.
   2711..3173    -  misc_feature   IRES: internal ribosome entry site (IRES) of the encephalomyocarditis virus (EMCV)
   3327..3359    -  misc_feature   MCS (fragment): multiple cloning site
   3439..5853    -  CDS            ACE2: ACE2_HUMAN - Experimental evidence at protein level: Swiss-Prot protein existence level 1. [Isoform 2]: (Microbial infection) Non-functional as a receptor for human coronavirus SARS-CoV-2. From Homo sapiens (Human).
   5959..5986    +  misc_feature   MCS (fragment): pBluescript multiple cloning site
   5995..6013    -  promoter       T7 promoter: promoter for bacteriophage T7 RNA polymerase
   6016..6173    +  CDS            lacZα (fragment): LacZα fragment of β-galactosidase; lacZ fragment
   6178..6606    +  rep_origin     f1 ori (sequence partly withheld): f1 bacteriophage origin of replication; arrow indicates direction of (+) strand synthesis
   6659..6763    +  promoter       AmpR promoter: bla
   6764..7624    +  CDS            AmpR: β-lactamase; bla; confers resistance to ampicillin, carbenicillin, and related antibiotics
   7795..222     +  rep_origin     ori (across the origin): high-copy-number ColE1/pMB1/pBR322/pUC origin of replication
>Addgene plasmid #171595 | AttB_[Kozak-mut]ACE2_IRES-mCherry-H2A-P2A-PuroR | addgene full sequence | sequence record 335107 | Addgene NGS Result
GAACTGAGATACCTACAGCGTGAGCTATGAGAAAGCGCCACGCTTCCCGAAGGGAGAAAGGCGGACAGGT
ATCCGGTAAGCGGCAGGGTCGGAACAGGAGAGCGCACGAGGGAGCTTCCAGGGGGAAACGCCTGGTATCT
TTATAGTCCTGTCGGGTTTCGCCACCTCTGACTTGAGCGTCGATTTTTGTGATGCTCGTCAGGGGGGCGG
AGCCTATGGAAAAACGCCAGCAACGCGGCCTTTTTACGGTTCCTGGCCTTTTGCTGGCCTTTTGCTCACA
TGTTCTTTCCTGCGTTATCCCCTGATTCTGTGGATAACCGTATTACCGCCTTTGAGTGAGCTGATACCGC
TCGCCGCAGCCGAACGACCGAGTGCAGCGAGTCAGTGAGCGAGGAAGCGGAAGAGCGCCCAATACGCAAA
CCGCCTCTCCCCGCGCGTTGGCCGATTCATTAATGCAGCTGGCACGACAGGTTTCCCGACTGGAAAGCGG
GCAGTGAGCGCAACGCAATTAATGTGAGTTAGCTCACTCATTAGGCACCCCAGGCTTTACACTTTATGCT
TCCGGCTCGTATGTTGTGTGGAATTGTGAGCGGATAACAATTTCACACAGGAAACAGCTATGACCATGAT
TACGCCAAGCTCGAAATTAACCCTCACTAAAGGGGATCTCCTAAGATACATTGATGAGTTTGGACAAACC
ACAACTAGAATGCAGTGAAAAAAATGCTTTATTTGTGAAATTTGTGATGCTATTGCTTTATTTGTAACCA
TTATAAGCTGCAATAAACAAGTTAACAACAACAATTGCATTCATTTTATGTTTCAGGTTCAGGGGGAGGT
GTGGGAGGTTTTTTAAAGCAAGTAAAACCTCTACAAATGTGGTATGGCTGATTATGATCAGGATCCCTAT
TACTTGCGGGTCATGCACCAGGTGCGCGGTCCTTCGGGCACCTCGACGTCGGCGGTGACGGTGAAGCCGA
GCCGCTCGTAGAAGGGGAGGTTGCGGGGCGCGGAGGTCTCCAGGAAGGCGGGCACCCCGGCGCGCTCGGC
CGCCTCCACTCCGGGGAGCACGACGGCGCTGCCCAGACCCTTGCCCTGGTGGTCGGGCGAGACGCCGACG
GTGGCCAGGAACCACGCGGGCTCCTTGGGCCGGTGCGGCGCCAGGAGGCCTTCCATCTGTTGCTGCGCGG
CCAGCCGGGAACCGCTCAACTCGGCCATGCGCGGGCCGATCTCGGCGAACACCGCCCCCGCTTCGACGCT
CTCCGGCGTGGTCCAGACCGCCACCGCGGCGCCGTCGTCCGCGACCCACACCTTGCCGATGTCGAGCCCG
ACGCGCGTGAGGAAGAGTTCTTGCAGCTCGGTGACCCGCTCGATGTGGCGGTCCGGATCGACGGTGTGGC
GCGTGGCGGGGTAGTCGGCGAACGCGGCGGCGAGGGTGCGTACGGCCCTGGGGACGTCGTCGCGGGTGGC
GAGGCGCACCGTGGGCTTGTACTCGGTAGGTCCAGGGTTCTCCTCCACGTCTCCAGCCTGCTTCAGCAGG
CTGAAGTTAGTAGCTCCGCTGTTATCTAGATCCGGTGGATCCCG
[387 nt withheld, positions 1585-1971]
CATCAGAATTCGAAGCTTGAGCTCGAGATCTGAGTAGCCGCCGGTGGAGTGGCGGCCCTCGGCGCGTTCG
TACTGTTCCACGATGGTGTAGTCCTCGTTGTGGGAGGTGATGTCCAACTTGATGTTGACGTTGTAGGCGC
CGGGCAGCTGCACGGGCTTCTTGGCCTTGTAGGTGGTCTTGACCTCAGCGTCGTAGTGGCCGCCGTCCTT
CAGCTTCAGCCTCTGCTTGATCTCGCCCTTCAGGGCGCCGTCCTCGGGGTACATCCGCTCGGAGGAGGCC
TCCCAGCCCATGGTCTTCTTCTGCATTACGGGGCCGTCGGAGGGGAAGTTGGTGCCGCGCAGCTTCACCT
TGTAGATGAACTCGCCGTCCTGCAGGGAGGAGTCCTGGGTCACGGTCACCACGCCGCCGTCCTCGAAGTT
CATCACGCGCTCCCACTTGAAGCCCTCGGGGAAGGACAGCTTCAAGTAGTCGGGGATGTCGGCGGGGTGC
TTCACGTAGGCCTTGGAGCCGTACATGAACTGAGGGGACAGGATGTCCCAGGCGAAGGGCAGGGGGCCAC
CCTTGGTCACCTTCAGCTTGGCGGTCTGGGTGCCCTCGTAGGGGCGGCCCTCGCCCTCGCCCTCGATCTC
GAACTCGTGGCCGTTCACGGAGCCCTCCATGTGCACCTTGAAGCGCATGAACTCCTTGATGATGGCCATG
TTATCCTCCTCGCCCTTGCTCACCATGGTTGTGGCCATATTATCATCGTGTTTTTCAAAGGAAAACCACG
TCCCCGTGGTTCGGGGGGCCTAGACGTTTTTTTAACCTCGACTAAACACATGTAAAGCATGTGCACCGAG
GCCCCAGATCAGATCCCATACAATGGGGTACCTTCTGGGCATCCTTCAGCCCCTTGTTGAATACGCTTGA
GGAGAGCCATTTGACTCTTTCCACAACTATCCAACTCACAACGTGGCACTGGGGTTGTGCCGCCTTTGCA
GGTGTATCTTATACACGTGGCTTTTGGCCGCAGAGGCACCTGTCGCCAGGTGGGGGGTTCCGCTGCCTGC
AAAGGGTCGCTACAGACGTTGTTTGTCTTCAAGAAGCTTCCAGAGGAACTGCTTCCTTCACGACATTCAA
CAGACCTTGCATTCCTTTGGCGAGAGGGGAAAGACCCCTAGGAATGCTCGTCAAGAAGACAGGGCCAGGT
TTCCGGGCCCTCACATTGCCAAAAGACGGCAATATGGTGGAAAATAACATATAGACAAACGCACACCGGC
CTTATTCCAAGCGGCTTCGGCCAGTAACGTTAGGGGGGGGAGAGGGAGAGGGGCAGTCTCTCTGATTCCA
CAGTGATCAGTTATCTAGATCCGGTGGATCCCGGGCCCGCGGTACCGTCGACTGCAGACCTGAAGAGAGG
GAGAAGGAGGTCAGACCGGTGAATTCTTAAGTTACTAAGCGGGCGCCACCTGGGAGGTCTCGGTACCAAA
GGAGGTCTGAACATCATCAGTGTTTTGGAATCCTGGATTATTTTCTCCTTTGCTAATATCGATGGAGGCA
TAAGGATTTTCTCCACTTCTTGCTTTATTTTTCTTCTTCCGATCTCTGATCCCAGTGAAGATCAGGATGA
CAATGCCAACCACTATCACTCCCATCACAACTCCAAAAACAATCAGCCATATGGAAACAGGGGGCTGGTT
AGGAGGTCCAAGTGTTGGCTGTATCCCCAGAAACTCTAGGCTGTTGTCATTCAGACGGAAAGCATCATTG
ATACGGCTCCGGGACATCCTGATGGCCTTTTCAACTTCAGTTCTAGGAATGATATCAGACACATTTTTAG
GTGCAGTGACAAAGAAATTAAAGGAGATTCTTGGTTTCAAATTAGCCACTCGCACATCCTCCTCCCCAAA
AAGAATCATCTGATTTTTTACTTTTAAAAAGTACTGCCTCATAGCATATGCAACAGATGATCGGAACAGG
TACATTTCATTGTCGTTCCATTCATATGCTTTATCTCCAAGAGCTGATTTTAGGCTTATCCTCACTTTGA
TGCTTTGGTCTGCATATGGACTCCAGTCGGTACTCCATCCCACAAAAGAATTCTTGTTCTGGTCTTTCAG
CCAGGTAAATAAGGGCTCAAAGTAGTTGAGCAGTGGCCTTACATTCATGTTCTTTGCTCCTACAACATTT
TCCAATGCTAGGGTCCAGGGTTCTGATTTTCCAAGCCTCAGCATATTGAACAGTTTCTGTCCAGCTTCTG
TAGAGTTTGAGATGTCACATTTGTGCAGAGGGCCTTCATGTTTAGCTGCTTGACAAAGTGCTTCTTGAAA
CTGGAATTGGTAAAGGGTCCTTGTGTAATATCGAATGAATGAGTAATCATTAGAAACATGGAACAGAGAT
GCGGGGTCACAGTATGTTTCATCATGGGGCACAGGTTCCACCACCCCAACTATCTCTCGCTTCATCTCCC
ACCACTTTTTCATCCACTGGTCTTTGGGAATTTCCCCTTTAAAGACCATCCACCTCCACTTCTCTAACAT
GTAAGTAAATGGCAGAGTCCCAACAATCGTGAGTGCTTGTTTGAGCAGGAAGTTTATTTCTGTTTCATTG
TCTTCTTGAAAATCGGGTGACAGAAGACCAATGGATTTTAAATGCTTAGGTGTGGCTGCAGAAAGTGACA
TGATTTCCCCAACAGCTTCATGGAATCCTTCATTAGCTCCATTTCTTAGCAGAAAAGGTTGTGCAGCATA
TGCCATATCATACTGGATATGCCCCATCTCATGATGAGCTGTCAGGAAGTCGTCCATTGTCACCTTTGTG
CACATAAGGATCCTGAAGTCGCCCTTCCCCAGGTCCCAAGCTGTGGGATGGCAGACTGCTTTCTGAACAT
TTCCTGGGTCCGTTAGCATGGAATTTTCCCAGAATCCTTGAGTCATATTAGGAAGACCAACAGATACAAA
GAACTTCTCGGCCTCCTTGAATATTCTCTGTGCATCCCAGGCCTGGTCCACCATTGCATCAGTAACATCT
ATGTTTGGTTTCTGTCCAAAGGGAACTGTCAAAGAGTACAGATTTGTCCAAAATCTACCCCACATATCAC
CAAGCAAATGAGCAGGGAGGCATCCAATTGGACTGATATAGGAAGGATAGGCATTCATCAACTTTGCCCT
CACATAGGCATGAAGATGTTCATATAATGGTTTAATCTCTTCAAAGGTATGTTCCACATCTTCAATCAAC
TGGCCGCGGCTGTAGTCATAGCCATCTACCCCATTTACTTCATAGTCTCCTCTCCAATAATCCCCATAGT
CCTCATAATGATTTGCTCTTGCCATCTCATTTTTCAAGACCACATACTCTTCATATAATGGCCTCAGCTG
CTTGCCGACCTCAGATCTCCAGCTTTCCCAAGCCCAGAGCCTCTCATTGTAGTCTAAACTGTTTGCCATT
ATTTCATTCAAACCTGGTTCAAGTAATAAGCATTCTTGTGGATTATCTGGGTTACAAACTTTTCCAGTAC
TGTAGATGGTGCTCATTGTATTTAGAATTGTGTTCAACCGTTTGCTCTTGTCTTCTGAGAGCACTGAAGA
CCCATTTTGCTGAAGAGCCTGCAGCTGAAGCTTGACTGTGAGATTCTGAATTTCTTGTAGTGGATACATT
TGGGCAAGTGTGGACTGTTCCTTTAAAAAGGCAGACCATTTGTCCCCAGCATTATTCATGTTTTGGACAT
TCTCTTCAGTAATATTGGTGTTATAATTCCAAGAAGCAAGTGAACTTTGATAGAACAGGTCTTCGGCTTC
GTGGTTAAACTTGTCCAAAAATGTCTTGGCCTGTTCCTCAATGGTGGACTGAGCAGCAGTTACAGCAACA
AGGCTGAGAAGGAGCCAGGAGGAGCTGGACATACAATGGTGTAGTTGCGGTATAATCTGCGGATGATCCT
GACGACGGAGACCGCCGTCGTCGACAAGCCGGCTCGAGCGCTGAGTCCGGAATGCCGTGACCTACATCGT
CGACCTCGAGGGGGGGCCCGGTACCCAATTCGCCCTATAGTGAGTCGTATTACAATTCACTGGCCGTCGT
TTTACAACGTCGTGACTGGGAAAACCCTGGCGTTACCCAACTTAATCGCCTTGCAGCACATCCCCCTTTC
GCCAGCTGGCGTAATAGCGAAGAGGCCCGCACCGATCGCCCTTCCCAACAGTTGCGCAGCCTGAATGGCG
AATGGG
[124 nt withheld, positions 6178-6301]
C
[91 nt withheld, positions 6303-6393]
A
[49 nt withheld, positions 6395-6443]
CCTTTGACGTTGGAGTCCACGTTCTTT
[37 nt withheld, positions 6471-6507]
ACCCTATCTCGGTCTATTCTTTTGATTTATAAGGGATTTTGCCGATTTCGGCCTATTGGTTAAAAAATGA
GCTGATTTAACAAAAATTTAACGCGAATTTTAACAAAATATTAACGCTTACAATTTAGGTGGCACTTTTC
GGGGAAATGTGCGCGGAACCCCTATTTGTTTATTTTTCTAAATACATTCAAATATGTATCCGCTCATGAG
ACAATAACCCTGATAAATGCTTCAATAATATTGAAAAAGGAAGAGTATGAGTATTCAACATTTCCGTGTC
GCCCTTATTCCCTTTTTTGCGGCATTTTGCCTTCCTGTTTTTGCTCACCCAGAAACGCTGGTGAAAGTAA
AAGATGCTGAAGATCAGTTGGGTGCACGAGTGGGTTACATCGAACTGGATCTCAACAGCGGTAAGATCCT
TGAGAGTTTTCGCCCCGAAGAACGTTTTCCAATGATGAGCACTTTTAAAGTTCTGCTATGTGGCGCGGTA
TTATCCCGTATTGACGCCGGGCAAGAGCAACTCGGTCGCCGCATACACTATTCTCAGAATGACTTGGTTG
AGTACTCACCAGTCACAGAAAAGCATCTTACGGATGGCATGACAGTAAGAGAATTATGCAGTGCTGCCAT
AACCATGAGTGATAACACTGCGGCCAACTTACTTCTGACAACGATCGGAGGACCGAAGGAGCTAACCGCT
TTTTTGCACAACATGGGGGATCATGTAACTCGCCTTGATCGTTGGGAACCGGAGCTGAATGAAGCCATAC
CAAACGACGAGCGTGACACCACGATGCCTGTAGCAATGGCAACAACGTTGCGCAAACTATTAACTGGCGA
ACTACTTACTCTAGCTTCCCGGCAACAATTAATAGACTGGATGGAGGCGGATAAAGTTGCAGGACCACTT
CTGCGCTCGGCCCTTCCGGCTGGCTGGTTTATTGCTGATAAATCTGGAGCCGGTGAGCGTGGGTCTCGCG
GTATCATTGCAGCACTGGGGCCAGATGGTAAGCCCTCCCGTATCGTAGTTATCTACACGACGGGGAGTCA
GGCAACTATGGATGAACGAAATAGACAGATCGCTGAGATAGGTGCCTCACTGATTAAGCATTGGTAACTG
TCAGACCAAGTTTACTCATATATACTTTAGATTGATTTAAAACTTCATTTTTAATTTAAAAGGATCTAGG
TGAAGATCCTTTTTGATAATCTCATGACCAAAATCCCTTAACGTGAGTTTTCGTTCCACTGAGCGTCAGA
CCCCGTAGAAAAGATCAAAGGATCTTCTTGAGATCCTTTTTTTCTGCGCGTAATCTGCTGCTTGCAAACA
AAAAAACCACCGCTACCAGCGGTGGTTTGTTTGCCGGATCAAGAGCTACCAACTCTTTTTCCGAAGGTAA
CTGGCTTCAGCAGAGCGCAGATACCAAATACTGTTCTTCTAGTGTAGCCGTAGTTAGGCCACCACTTCAA
GAACTCTGTAGCACCGCCTACATACCTCGCTCTGCTAATCCTGTTACCAGTGGCTGCTGCCAGTGGCGAT
AAGTCGTGTCTTACCGGGTTGGACTCAAGACGATAGTTACCGGATAAGGCGCAGCGGTCGGGCTGAACGG
GGGGTTCGTGCACACAGCCCAGCTTGGAGCGAACGACCTACACC
